>Addgene plasmid #148990 | pGBW-m4046566 | addgene full sequence | sequence record 297662 | Ginkgo NGS Result
GCGGCCGCTTGCTATATTGAAGTACGGATTAGAAGCCGCCGAGCGGGCGACAGCCCTCCGACGGAAGACT
CTCCTCCGTGCGTCCTCGTCTTCACCGGTCGCGTTCCTGAAACGCAGATGTGCCTCGCGCCGCACTGCTC
CGAACAATAAAGATTCTACAATACTAGCTTTTATGGTTATGAAGAGGAAAAATTGGCAGTAACCTGGCCC
CACAAACCTTCAAATTAACGAATCAAATTAACAACCATAGGATGATAATGCGATTAGTTTTTTAGCCTTA
TTTCTGGGGTAATTAATCAGCGAAGCGATGATTTTTGATCTATTAACAGATATATAAATGGAAAAGCTGC
ATAACCACTTTAACTAATACTTTCAACATTTTCAGTTTGTATTACTTCTTATTCAAATGTCATAAAAGTA
TCAACAAAAAATTGTTAATATACCTCTATACTTTAACGTCAAGGAGAAAAAACTATAATGTACTCATTCG
TTTCGGAAGAGACAGGTACGTTAATAGTTAATAGCGTACTTCTTTTTCTTGCTTTCGTGGTATTCTTGCT
AGTTACACTAGCCATCCTTACTGCGCTTCGATTGTGTGCGTACTGCTGCAATATTGTTAACGTGAGTCTT
GTAAAACCTTCTTTTTACGTTTACTCTCGTGTTAAAAATCTGAATTCTTCTAGAGTTCCTGATCTTCTGG
TCCTCGTGCCGAGAGGTTCTAAAATCGAGGAAGGTAAGCTAGTCATTTGGATAAATGGAGATAAGGGTTA
CAACGGTTTGGCAGAAGTAGGCAAGAAATTTGAAAAGGACACAGGTATCAAGGTGACGGTTGAACATCCA
GACAAGTTAGAAGAAAAATTCCCTCAAGTTGCTGCTACTGGTGATGGTCCCGACATTATTTTCTGGGCCC
ACGATCGTTTTGGTGGATATGCTCAGTCAGGTTTGCTGGCTGAGATCACCCCAGACAAGGCCTTCCAAGA
TAAATTGTACCCATTCACTTGGGATGCTGTCAGATACAACGGTAAGCTTATAGCATATCCAATTGCTGTT
GAAGCCTTATCGTTGATCTACAATAAGGACTTGTTACCTAACCCACCAAAGACATGGGAAGAAATTCCAG
CTTTGGATAAAGAGCTAAAGGCCAAGGGAAAAAGCGCTTTGATGTTTAACTTACAAGAACCTTATTTCAC
CTGGCCATTAATCGCTGCTGACGGTGGTTACGCATTTAAATACGAAAACGGTAAGTATGACATTAAGGAT
GTCGGCGTTGATAATGCTGGTGCAAAGGCTGGTTTGACCTTCTTGGTTGATTTAATAAAGAATAAACACA
TGAACGCTGACACTGACTACTCTATCGCCGAAGCCGCTTTCAACAAGGGTGAAACTGCTATGACCATAAA
TGGTCCATGGGCCTGGAGTAACATTGATACTTCTAAAGTAAACTATGGTGTCACTGTTTTGCCTACATTC
AAAGGCCAACCATCCAAGCCCTTTGTCGGTGTTCTATCCGCTGGCATCAATGCTGCTTCTCCAAACAAGG
AGCTAGCTAAAGAATTTTTGGAAAATTACTTGTTAACTGACGAAGGTTTGGAGGCCGTTAACAAGGACAA
GCCATTGGGTGCTGTCGCTTTGAAATCTTACGAAGAAGAATTGGCTAAGGATCCCAGAATTGCCGCTACC
ATGGAGAACGCCCAAAAGGGTGAAATTATGCCAAACATCCCACAAATGTCAGCCTTCTGGTACGCAGTTA
GGACTGCCGTGATTAATGCTGCTTCCGGTAGACAAACCGTCGACGAAGCATTAAAAGATGCTCAAACGTA
AACAGGCCCCTTTTCCTTTGTCGATATCATGTAATTAGTTATGTCACGCTTACATTCACGCCCTCCTCCC
ACATCCGCTCTAACCGAAAAGGAAGGAGTTAGACAACCTGAAGTCTAGGTCCCTATTTATTTTTTTTAAT
AGTTATGTTAGTATTAAGAACGTTATTTATATTTCAAATTTTTCTTTTTTTTCTGTACAAAGCGGCCGCC
GAACCACTAGTGCACTGCAGTACACGGTTTCCTTGAAATTTTTTTGATTCGGTAATCTCCGAACAGAAGG
AAGAACGAAGGAAGGAGCACAGACTTAGATTGGTATATATACGCATATGTAGTGTTGAAGAAACATGAAA
TTGCCCAGTATTCTTAACCCAACTGCACAGAACAAAAACGTGCAGGAAACGAAGATAAATCATGTCGAAA
GCTACATATAAGGAACGTGCTGCTACTCATCCTAGTCCTGTTGCTGCCAAGCTATTTAATATCATGCACG
AAAAGCAAACAAACTTGTGTGCTTCATTGGATGTTCGTACCACCAAGGAATTACTGGAGTTAGTTGAAGC
ATTAGGTCCCAAAATTTGTTTACTAAAAACACATGTGGATATCTTGACTGATTTTTCCATGGAGGGCACA
GTTAAGCCGCTAAAGGCATTATCCGCCAAGTACAATTTTTTACTCTTCGAGGACAGAAAATTTGCTGACA
TTGGTAATACAGTCAAATTGCAGTACTCTGCGGGTGTATACAGAATAGCAGAATGGGCAGACATTACGAA
TGCACACGGTGTGGTGGGCCCAGGTATTGTTAGCGGTTTGAAGCAGGCGGCAGAAGAAGTAACAAAGGAA
CCTAGAGGCCTTTTGATGTTAGCAGAATTGTCATGCAAGGGCTCCCTATCTACTGGAGAATATACTAAGG
GTACTGTTGACATTGCGAAGAGCGACAAAGATTTTGTTATCGGCTTTATTGCTCAAAGAGACATGGGTGG
AAGAGATGAAGGTTACGATTGGTTGATTATGACACCCGGTGTGGGTTTAGATGACAAGGGAGATGCATTG
GGTCAACAGTATAGAACCGTGGATGATGTGGTTTCTACAGGATCTGACATTATTATTGTTGGAAGAGGAC
TATTTGCAAAGGGAAGGGATGCTAAGGTAGAGGGTGAACGTTACAGAAAAGCAGGCTGGGAAGCATATTT
GAGAAGATGCGGCCAGCAAAACTAAAAAACTGTATTATAAGTAAATGCATGTATACTAAACTCACAAATT
AGAGCTTCAATTTAATTATATCAGTTATTACCCGAGTAACGAAGCATCTGTGCTTCATTTTGTAGAACAA
AAATGCAACGCGAGAGCGCTAATTTTTCAAACAAAGAATCTGAGCTGCATTTTTACAGAACAGAAATGCA
ACGCGAAAGCGCTATTTTACCAACGAAGAATCTGTGCTTCATTTTTGTAAAACAAAAATGCAACGCGAGA
GCGCTAATTTTTCAAACAAAGAATCTGAGCTGCATTTTTACAGAACAGAAATGCAACGCGAGAGCGCTAT
TTTACCAACAAAGAATCTATACTTCTTTTTTGTTCTACAAAAATGCATCCCGAGAGCGCTATTTTTCTAA
CAAAGCATCTTAGATTACTTTTTTTCTCCTTTGTGCGCTCTATAATGCAGTCTCTTGATAACTTTTTGCA
CTGTAGGTCCGTTAAGGTTAGAAGAAGGCTACTTTGGTGTCTATTTTCTCTTCCATAAAAAAAGCCTGAC
TCCACTTCCCGCGTTTACTGATTACTAGCGAAGCTGCGGGTGCATTTTTTCAAGATAAAGGCATCCCCGA
TTATATTCTATACCGATGTGGATTGCGCATACTTTGTGAACAGAAAGTGATAGCGTTGATGATTCTTCAT
TGGTCAGAAAATTATGAACGGTTTCTTCTATTTTGTCTCTATATACTACGTATAGGAAATGTTTACATTT
TCGTATTGTTTTCGATTCACTCTATGAATAGTTCTTACTACAATTTTTTTGTCTAAAGAGTAATACTAGA
GATAAACATAAAAAATGTAGAGGTCGAGTTTAGATGCAAGTTCAAGGAGCGAAAGGTGGATGGGTAGGTT
ATATAGGGATATAGCACAGAGATATATAGCAAAGAGATACTTTTGAGCAATGTTTGTGGAAGCGGTATTC
GCAATATTTTAGTAGCTCGTTACAGTCCGGTGCGTTTTTGGTTTTTTGAAAGTGCGTCATCAGAGCGCTT
TTGGTTTTCAAAAGCGCTCTGAAGTTCCTATACTTTCTAGCTAGAGAATAGGAACTTCCCGAGCGGCCGC
GTGTTACAAGCTTGACTCCAGCGTAACTGGACTGCAATCAACTCACTGGCTCACCTTCACGGGTGGGCCT
TTCTTCGGTAGAAAATCAAAGGATCTTCTTGAGATCCTTTTTTTCTGCGCGTAATCTGCTGCTTGCAAAC
AAAAAAACCACCGCTACCAGCGGTGGTTTGTTTGCCGGATCAAGAGCTACCAACTCTTTTTCCGAGGTAA
CTGGCTTCAGCAGAGCGCAGATACCAAATACTGTTCTTCTAGTGTAGCCGTAGTTAGGCCACCACTTCAA
GAACTCTGTAGCACCGCCTACATACCTCGCTCTGCTAATCCTGTTACCAGTGGCTGCTGCCAGTGGCGAT
AAGTCGTGTCTTACCGGGTTGGACTCAAGACGATAGTTACCGGATAAGGCGCAGCGGTCGGGCTGAACGG
GGGGTTCGTGCACACAGCCCAGCTTGGAGCGAACGACCTACACCGAACTGAGATACCTACAGCGTGAGCT
ATGAGAAAGCGCCACGCTTCCCGAAGGGAGAAAGGCGGACAGGTATCCGGTAAGCGGCAGGGTCGGAACA
GGAGAGCGCACGAGGGAGCTTCCAGGGGTAAACGCCTGGTATCTTTATAGTCCTGTCGGGTTTCGCCACC
TCTGACTTGAGCATCGATTTTTGTGATGCTCGTCAGGGGGGCGGAGCCTATGGAAAAACGCCAGCAACGC
AGAAAGGCCCACCCGAAGGTGAGCCAGGTGATTACATTTGGGCCCTCATCAGAGGTTTTCACCGTCATCA
CCGAAACGCGCGAGGCAGCTGCGGTAAAGCTCATCAGCGTGGTCGTGAAGCGATTCACAGATGTCTGCCT
GTTCATCCGCGTCCAGCTCGTTGAGTTTCTCCAGAAGCGTTAATGTCTGGCTTCTGATAAAGCGGGCCAT
GTTAAGGGCGGTTTTTTCCTGTTTGGTCACTTACCAATGCTTAATCAGTGAGGCACCTATCTCAGCGATC
TGTCTATTTCGTTCATCCATAGTTGCCTGACTCCCCGTCGTGTAGATAACTACGATGCGGGAGGGCTTAC
CATCTGGCCCCAGTGCTGCAATGATACCGCGAGACCCACGCTCACCGGCTCCAGATTTATCAGCAATAAA
CCAGCCAGCCGGGAGGGCCGAGCGCAGAAGTGATCCTGCAACTTTATCCGCCTCCATCCAGTCTATTAAT
TGTTGCCGGGAAGCTAGAGTAAGTAGTTCGCCAGTTAATAGTTTGCGCAACGTTGTTGCCATTGCTACAG
GCATCGTGGTGTCACGCTCGTCGTTTGGTATGGCTTCATTCAGCTCCGGTTCCCAACGATCAAGGCGAGT
TACATGATCCCCCATGTTGTGCAAAAAAGCGGTTAGCTCCTTCGGTCCTCCGATCGTTGCCAGAAGTAAG
TTGGCCGCAGTGTTATCACTCATGGTTATGGCAGCACTGCATAATTCTCTTACTGTCATGCCATCCGTGA
GATGCTTTTCTGTGACTGGTGAGTACTCAACCAAGTCATTCTGAGAATAGTGTATGCGGCGACCGAGTTG
CTCTTGCCCGGCGTCAATACGGGATAATACCGCGCCACATAGCAGAACTTTAAAAGTGCTCATCATTGGA
AAACGTTCTTCGGGGCGTAAACTCTCAAGGATCTTACCGCTGTTGAGATCCAGTTCGATGTAACCCACTC
GTGCACCCAACTGATCTTCAGCATCTTTTACTTTCACCAGCGTTTCTGGGTGAGCAAAAACAGGAAGGCA
AAATGCCGCAAAAAAGGGAATAAGGGCGACACGGAAATGTTGAATACTCATTTTAGCTTCCTTAGCTCCT
GAAAATCTCGATAACTCAAAAAATACGCCCGGTAGTGATCTTATTTCATTATGGTGAAAGTTGGAACCTC
TTACGTGCCGATCAAGTCAAAAGCCTCCGGTCGGAGGCTTTTGACTTTCTGCTATGGAGGTCAGGTATGA
TTTAAATGGTCAGTTAGA
Features (pLannotate 1.2.2; 14 found; start..end, strand, type, name):
     25..466     +  promoter       GAL1 promoter: S. cerevisiae GAL1; inducible promoter, regulated by Gal4
    478..702     +  CDS            E: VEMP_SARS2 - Experimental evidence at protein level: Swiss-Prot protein existence level 1. Plays a central role in virus morphogenesis and assembly. Acts as a viroporin and self-assembles in host membranes forming pentameric protein-lipid pores that allow ion transport. Also plays a role in the induction of apoptosis (By similarity). Regulates the localization of S protein at cis-Golgi, the place of virus budding (PubMed:33229438). May act by slowing down the cell secretory pathway (PubMed:33229438). May interfere with tight-junction stability by interacting with host MPP5. This would result i
    718..1818    +  CDS            malE (fragment): MALE_ECO57 - Experimental evidence at protein level: Swiss-Prot protein existence level 1. Part of the ABC transporter complex MalEFGK involved in maltose/maltodextrin import. Binds maltose and higher maltodextrins. From Escherichia coli O157:H7.
   1847..2019    +  terminator     CYC1 terminator (fragment): S. cerevisiae CYC1; transcription terminator for CYC1
   2055..2231    +  promoter       URA3 promoter (fragment): S. cerevisiae URA3
   2232..3035    +  CDS            URA3: orotidine-5'-phosphate decarboxylase, required for uracil biosynthesis; S. cerevisiae URA3; yeast auxotrophic marker, counterselectable with 5-fluoroorotic acid (5-FOA)
   3118..4100    -  rep_origin     2μ ori: yeast 2μ plasmid origin of replication
   4178..4207    +  terminator     T3Te terminator: phage T3 early transcription terminator
   4229..4816    +  rep_origin     ori: high-copy-number ColE1/pMB1/pBR322/pUC origin of replication
   4828..4855    -  terminator     T7Te terminator: phage T7 early transcription terminator
   4879..5070    -  CDS            rop: Rop protein, which maintains plasmids at low copy number; rop
   5071..5931    -  CDS            AmpR: β-lactamase; bla; confers resistance to ampicillin, carbenicillin, and related antibiotics
   5932..6034    -  promoter       cat promoter: promoter of the E. coli cat gene encoding chloramphenicol acetyltransferase
   6035..6066    -  terminator     tonB terminator: bidirectional E. coli tonB-P14 transcription terminator
