[The description below was written by a language model from this plasmid's Addgene catalogue record and pLannotate feature annotations shown in this document.]
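Description:
pGBW-m4046566 is a yeast expression plasmid for producing the SARS-CoV-2 envelope (E) protein in Saccharomyces cerevisiae. It is an E. coli–yeast shuttle vector. A high-copy ColE1/pUC-type origin and a β-lactamase gene (AmpR, annotated as driven by a cat promoter) support propagation and ampicillin selection in bacteria. The yeast 2μ origin gives multicopy episomal maintenance, and URA3 with its own promoter provides uracil prototrophy selection in ura3 hosts, with counterselection on 5-FOA possible. The bacterial modules are insulated by short phage T3Te and T7Te terminators and a tonB terminator. A small rop reading frame is annotated next to AmpR, although the catalogue lists the plasmid as high copy.

The expression cassette places the wild-type E coding sequence, made by gene synthesis against the NCBI reference protein, under the galactose-inducible, Gal4-regulated GAL1 promoter. Listing budding yeast alongside the virus as a species may reflect the expression host or codon adaptation, but the record does not say which. The E sequence is followed by an E. coli maltose-binding protein (malE) fragment as a C-terminal fusion supplied by the backbone, and the cassette ends with a CYC1 terminator. According to the catalogue entry, a thrombin cleavage site lies between E and MBP, so the tag can be removed after purification; the feature table does not annotate this linker separately. MBP generally aids solubility and allows amylose affinity capture, which is useful for a small membrane viroporin such as E. The depositor notes that the NGS quality-control sequence may not cover the whole plasmid.
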