Addgene plasmid #148990: pGBW-m4046566
Purpose: Yeast Expression plasmid for SARS-CoV-2 E (envelope)
Depositing lab: Ginkgo Bioworks & Benjie Chen. Depositing organization: Ginkgo Bioworks.
Backbone
  Vector backbone: AmpR; 2u URA3
  Backbone size w/o insert (bp): 4078
  Vector type: Yeast Expression
  Selectable markers: URA3
Growth in bacteria
  Bacterial resistance: Ampicillin, 100 μg/mL
  Growth temperature: 37°C
  Growth strain: DH5alpha
  Copy number: High Copy
Gene/Insert
  Gene/Insert name: SARS-CoV-2 E (envelope) (alt names: envelope protein; E protein)
  Species: S. cerevisiae (budding yeast); Severe acute respiratory syndrome coronavirus 2
  Insert size (bp): 221
  Mutation: wt
  Entrez Gene: E (a.k.a. GU280_gp04)
  Promoter: pGAL1
  Tag / fusion protein: Cleavable thrombin;MBP (C terminal on backbone)
  Cloning method: Unknown
Resource information
  A portion of this plasmid was derived from a plasmid made by: GinkgoBioworks
Depositor comments: NCBI Reference Sequence: YP_009724392.1. Created by gene synthesis with Not1 site. NGS used for QC was performed by Ginkgo and may not fully cover the entire plasmid.
How to cite: pGBW-m4046566 was a gift from Ginkgo Bioworks & Benjie Chen (Addgene plasmid # 148990 ; http://n2t.net/addgene:148990 ; RRID:Addgene_148990)
